Addgene plasmid #62451: ES-FUCCI
Purpose: SMX_DEST vector with 3 cassettes
Depositing lab: Pierre Neveu. Depositing organization: European Molecular Biology Laboratory (EMBL), Heidelberg. Publication: MXS-Chaining: A Highly Efficient Cloning Platform for Imaging and Flow Cytometry Approaches in Mammalian Systems. Sladitschek HL, Neveu PA. PLoS One. 2015 Apr 24;10(4):e0124958. doi: 10.1371/journal.pone.0124958. eCollection 2015. PONE-D-15-01385 PubMed 25909630.
Backbone
  Vector backbone: SMX_DEST
  Backbone size w/o insert (bp): 1950
  Vector type: Synthetic Biology
Growth in bacteria
  Bacterial resistance: Ampicillin, 100 μg/mL
  Growth temperature: 37°C
  Growth strain: Mach1
  Copy number: High Copy
Gene/Insert 1
  Gene/Insert name: minPGK::Citrine-Geminin(1-110)-bGHpA (PGKEnhancer)x5
  Species: Synthetic
  Cloning method: Unknown
  Sequencing primers: 5′ TTACCGCCTTTGAGTGAG
Gene/Insert 2
  Gene/Insert name: minPGK::Cherry-hCdt1(30-120)-bGHpA
  Species: Synthetic
Gene/Insert 3
  Gene/Insert name: PGK::HygroR-bGpA
  Species: Synthetic
Terms and licenses: Academic/Nonprofit Terms; Industry Terms: Not Available to Industry
How to cite: ES-FUCCI was a gift from Pierre Neveu (Addgene plasmid # 62451 ; http://n2t.net/addgene:62451 ; RRID:Addgene_62451)
