[The description below was written by a language model from this plasmid's Addgene catalogue record, the feature table of its GenBank file and pLannotate feature annotations shown in this document.]
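Description:
ES-FUCCI is a roughly 9.2 kb synthetic-biology plasmid built in the compact SMX_DEST destination backbone of the MXS-chaining cloning system. It carries three mammalian expression cassettes assembled side by side. In bacteria it is maintained as a high-copy plasmid through a pMB1/ColE1-type origin and selected with ampicillin via the bla β-lactamase gene. No viral, episomal or recombinase elements are annotated, so it appears to be a plain plasmid for transfection, with stable lines recovered by drug selection.

The payload is a two-colour FUCCI cell-cycle reporter. Citrine fused to human Geminin residues 1–110 and mCherry fused to human Cdt1 residues 30–120 each end in a bovine growth hormone polyadenylation signal. These degron fragments are destroyed at opposite phases of the cell cycle, so red Cdt1 signal accumulates in G1 and yellow Geminin signal marks S/G2/M. The two reporter units are divergently oriented around a central array of PGK enhancer repeats. The Citrine cassette is driven by a minimal PGK promoter on one side. On the other side, the catalogue describes a minPGK promoter and five enhancer copies, whereas the feature tables annotate four enhancer fragments plus a full-length PGK promoter next to mCherry. These readings probably describe the same arrangement, with the fifth enhancer and minimal promoter together forming a complete PGK promoter.

The third cassette uses a mouse PGK promoter to express hygromycin resistance, followed by a rabbit β-globin intron and polyadenylation region, for selection in mammalian cells. The name suggests use in embryonic stem cells, although the record does not state this. The associated work concerns imaging and flow cytometry in mammalian systems.
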