LOCUS       Addgene62451 9171 bp DNA circular UNA 13-APR-2015
DEFINITION  ES-FUCCI.
ACCESSION   urn.local...1420721390042.43
VERSION     urn.local...1420721390042.43
KEYWORDS    .
SOURCE
  ORGANISM  .
FEATURES             Location/Qualifiers
     rep_origin      1153..1741
                     /note="pMB1 origin of replication (counter-clockwise)
                     (RNAII -35 to RNA/DNA switch point)"
                     /label="rep origin"
     sig_peptide     122..190
                     /gene="bla"
                     /note="required for secretion to the periplasm; cleaved off
                     to form the mature beta-lactamase protein."
                     /label="bla signal peptide"
     misc_RNA        1189..1741
                     /note="RNAII transcript (complementary strand)"
                     /label="RNA"
     misc_RNA        complement(1192..1299)
                     /note="RNAI transcript"
                     /label="RNAI transcript"
     -10_signal      complement(1308..1313)
                     /note="RNAI promoter (clockwise); GCTACA"
                     /label="RNAI promoter (clockwise); GCTACA -10 signal"
     -10_signal      73..78
                     /note="bla promoter (counter-clockwise); GAGACA"
                     /label="-10 signal"
     -10_signal      1174..1179
                     /note="RNAII promoter (counter-clockwise); CGTAAT"
                     /label="-10 signal"
     -35_signal      complement(1330..1335)
                     /note="RNAI promoter (clockwise); TTGAAG"
                     /label="RNAI promoter (clockwise); TTGAAG -35 signal"
     -35_signal      52..57
                     /note="bla promoter (counter-clockwise); TTCAAA"
                     /label="-35 signal"
     -35_signal      1153..1158
                     /note="RNAII promoter (counter-clockwise); TTGAGA"
                     /label="-35 signal"
     polyA_signal    complement(<1921..3088)
                     /label="beta-Globin poly A signal"
     polyA_signal    complement(<4653..>4877)
                     /label="bGHpA"
     polyA_signal    <8941..>9165
                     /label="bGHpA"
     promoter        complement(5897..6404)
                     /label="PGK"
     promoter        complement(4140..4647)
                     /label="PGK"
     promoter        7659..7864
                     /label="minPGK"
     misc_feature    complement(<7335..7636)
                     /label="PGKenhancer"
     misc_feature    complement(<7027..7328)
                     /label="PGKenhancer"
     misc_feature    complement(<6719..7020)
                     /label="PGKenhancer"
     misc_feature    complement(<6411..6712)
                     /label="PGKenhancer"
     gene            complement(3100..4122)
                     /label="HygroR"
     gene            122..982
                     /gene="bla"
                     /label="bla gene"
     gene            7879..8594
                     /label="Citrine"
     gene            complement(5172..5882)
                     /label="mCherry"
     gene            8602..8931
                     /label="hGeminin(1-110)"
     gene            complement(4887..5159)
                     /label="hCdt1(30-120)"
ORIGIN
        1 aattcgggga aatgtgcgcg gaacccctat ttgtttattt ttctaaatac attcaaatat
       61 gtatccgctc atgagacaat aaccctgata aatgcttcaa taatattgaa aaaggaagag
      121 tatgagtatt caacatttcc gtgtcgccct tattcccttt tttgcggcat tttgccttcc
      181 tgtttttgct cacccagaaa cgctggtgaa agtaaaagat gctgaagatc agttgggtgc
      241 acgagtgggt tacatcgaac tggatctcaa cagcggtaag atccttgaga gttttcgccc
      301 cgaagaacgt tttccaatga tgagcacttt taaagttctg ctatgtggcg cggtattatc
      361 ccgtattgac gccgggcaag agcaactcgg tcgccgcata cactattctc agaatgactt
      421 ggttgagtac tcaccagtca cagaaaagca tcttacggat ggcatgacag taagagaatt
      481 atgcagtgct gccataacca tgagtgataa cactgcggcc aacttacttc tgacaacgat
      541 cggaggaccg aaggagctaa ccgctttttt gcacaacatg ggggatcatg taactcgcct
      601 tgatcgttgg gaaccggagc tgaatgaagc cataccaaac gacgagcgtg acaccacgat
      661 gcctgtagca atggcaacaa cgttgcgcaa actattaact ggcgaactac ttactctagc
      721 ttcccggcaa caattaatag actggatgga ggcggataaa gttgcaggac cacttctgcg
      781 ctcggccctt ccggctggct ggtttattgc tgataaatct ggagccggtg agcgtgggtc
      841 tcgcggtatc attgcagcac tggggccaga tggtaagccc tcccgtatcg tagttatcta
      901 cacgacgggg agtcaggcaa ctatggatga acgaaataga cagatcgctg agataggtgc
      961 ctcactgatt aagcattggt aactgtcaga ccaagtttac tcatatatac tttagattga
     1021 tttaaaactt catttttaat ttaaaaggat ctaggtgaag atcctttttg ataatctcat
     1081 gaccaaaatc ccttaacgtg agttttcgtt ccactgagcg tcagaccccg tagaaaagat
     1141 caaaggatct tcttgagatc ctttttttct gcgcgtaatc tgctgcttgc aaacaaaaaa
     1201 accaccgcta ccagcggtgg tttgtttgcc ggatcaagag ctaccaactc tttttccgaa
     1261 ggtaactggc ttcagcagag cgcagatacc aaatactgtt cttctagtgt agccgtagtt
     1321 aggccaccac ttcaagaact ctgtagcacc gcctacatac ctcgctctgc taatcctgtt
     1381 accagtggct gctgccagtg gcgataagtc gtgtcttacc gggttggact caagacgata
     1441 gttaccggat aaggcgcagc ggtcgggctg aacggggggt tcgtgcacac agcccagctt
     1501 ggagcgaacg acctacaccg aactgagata cctacagcgt gagctatgag aaagcgccac
     1561 gcttcccgaa gggagaaagg cggacaggta tccggtaagc ggcagggtcg gaacaggaga
     1621 gcgcacgagg gagcttccag ggggaaacgc ctggtatctt tatagtcctg tcgggtttcg
     1681 ccacctctga cttgagcgtc gatttttgtg atgctcgtca ggggggcgga gcctatggaa
     1741 aaacgccagc aacgcggcct ttttacggtt cctggccttt tgctggcctt ttgctcacat
     1801 gttctttcct gcgttatccc ctgattctgt ggataaccgt attaccgcct ttgagtgagc
     1861 tgataccgct cgccgcagcc gaacgaccga gcgcagcgag tcagtgagcc atgagtcgac
     1921 gcagtcgagt tcataagaga agagggacag ctatgactgg gagtagtcag gagaggagga
     1981 aaaatctggc tagtaaaaca tgtaaggaaa attttaggga tgttaaagaa aaaaataaca
     2041 caaaacaaaa tataaaaaaa atctaacctc aagtcaaggc ttttctatgg aataaggaat
     2101 ggacagcagg gggctgtttc atatactgat gacctcttta tagccacctt tgttcatggc
     2161 agccagcata tggcatatgt tgccaaactc taaaccaaat actcattctg atgttttaaa
     2221 tgatttgccc tcccatatgt ccttccgagt gagagacaca aaaaattccc acacactatt
     2281 gcaatgaaaa taaatttcct ttattaccca gaagtcagat gctcaagggg cttcatgatg
     2341 tccccataat ttttggcaga gggaaaaaga tctcagtggt atttgtgagc cagggcattg
     2401 gccacaccag ccaccacctt ctgataggca gcctgcacct gaggagtgaa ttctttgcca
     2461 aaatgatgag acagcacaac aaccagcacg ttgcccagga gctgtaggaa aaagaagaag
     2521 gcatgaacat ggttagcaga ggggcccggt ttggactcag agtattttat cctcatctca
     2581 aacagtgtat atcattgtaa ccataaagag aaaggcagga tgatgaccag ggtgtagttg
     2641 tttctaccaa taagaatatt tccacgccag ccagaattta tatgcagaaa tattctacct
     2701 tatcatttaa ttataacaat tgttctctaa aactgtgctg aagtacaata taatataccc
     2761 tgattgcctt gaaaaaaaag agattagaga aagtacttac aatctgacaa ataaacaaaa
     2821 gtgaatttaa aaattcgtta caaatgcaag ctaaagttta acgaaaaagt tacagaaaat
     2881 gaaaagaaaa taagaggaga caatggttgt caacagagta gaaagtgaaa gaaacaaaat
     2941 tatcatgagg gtccatggtg atacaaggga catcttccca ttctaaacaa caccctgaaa
     3001 actttgcccc ctccatataa catgaatttt acaatagcga aaaagaaaga acaatcaagg
     3061 gtccccaaac tcaccctgaa gttctcagtc tagctcgacc tattcctttg ccctcggacg
     3121 agtgctgggg cgtcggtttc cactatcggc gagtacttct acacagccat cggtccagac
     3181 ggccgcgctt ctgcgggcga tttgtgtacg cccgacagtc ccggctccgg atcggacgat
     3241 tgcgtcgcat cgaccctgcg cccaagctgc atcatcgaaa ttgccgtcaa ccaagctctg
     3301 atagagttgg tcaagaccaa tgcggagcat atacgcccgg agccgcggcg atcctgcaag
     3361 ctccggatgc ctccgctcga agtagcgcgt ctgctgctcc atacaagcca accacggcct
     3421 ccagaagaag atgttggcga cctcgtattg ggaatccccg aacatcgcct cgctccagtc
     3481 aatgaccgct gttatgcggc cattgtccgt caggacattg ttggagccga aatccgcgtg
     3541 cacgaggtgc cggacttcgg ggcagtcctc ggcccaaagc atcagctcat cgagagcctg
     3601 cgcgacggac gcactgacgg tgtcgtccat cacagtttgc cagtgataca catggggatc
     3661 agcaatcgcg catatgaaat cacgccatgt agtgtattga ccgattcctt gcggtccgaa
     3721 tgggccgaac ccgctcgtct ggctaagatc ggccgcagcg atcgcatcca tggcctccgc
     3781 gaccggctgc agaacagcgg gcagttcggt ttcaggcagg tcttgcaacg tgacaccctg
     3841 tgcacggcgg gagatgcaat aggtcaggct ctcgctgaat tccccaatgt caagcacttc
     3901 cggaatcggg agcgcggccg atgcaaagtg ccgataaaca taacgatctt tgtagaaacc
     3961 atcggcgcag ctatttaccc gcaggacata tccacgccct cctacatcga agctgaaagc
     4021 acgagattct tcgccctccg agagctgcat caggtcggag acgctgtcga acttttcgat
     4081 cagaaacttc tcgacagacg tcgcggtgag ttcaggcttt ttcatggtgg cgactcgacg
     4141 tcgaaaggcc cggagatgag gaagaggaga acagcgcggc agacgtgcgc ttttgaagcg
     4201 tgcagaatgc cgggcctccg gaggaccttc gggcgcccgc cccgcccctg agcccgcccc
     4261 tgagcccgcc cccggaccca ccccttccca gcctctgagc ccagaaagcg aaggagcaaa
     4321 gctgctattg gccgctgccc caaaggccta cccgcttcca ttgctcagcg gtgctgtcca
     4381 tctgcacgag actagtgaga cgtgctactt ccatttgtca cgtcctgcac gacgcgagct
     4441 gcggggcggg ggggaacttc ctgactaggg gaggagtaga aggtggcgcg aaggggccac
     4501 caaagaacgg agccggttgg cgcctaccgg tggatgtgga atgtgtgcga ggccagaggc
     4561 cacttgtgta gcgccaagtg cccagcgggg ctgctaaagc gcatgctcca gactgccttg
     4621 ggaaaagcgc ctcccctacc cggtagactc gaccatagag cccaccgcat ccccagcatg
     4681 cctgctattg tcttcccaat cctccccctt gctgtcctgc cccaccccac cccccagaat
     4741 agaatgacac ctactcagac aatgcgatgc aatttcctca ttttattagg aaaggacagt
     4801 gggagtggca ccttccaggg tcaaggaagg cacgggggag gggcaaacaa cagatggctg
     4861 gcaactagaa ggcacagctc gacttagatg gtgtcctggt cctgcgcgga tgtcaggtgg
     4921 ggcggctgac ctgctgccgg ggtggatttc tttatcttct ggcccggaga agggcaggct
     4981 gggatgtctg gggcctcggg ggtactgggg ctggaaacct cgtccaccga cagccgcagt
     5041 ctcctgcggg ccggtggcct ggcctggtcg cgtccggggg cggcgggcgg gcgggcgcgc
     5101 ttgcggctgc cactggtagc ggaggccggg gcgcggagtg cgggcctggc ggggctgggc
     5161 tcgacatctg tagacttgta cagctcgtcc atgccgccgg tggagtggcg gccctcggcg
     5221 cgttcgtact gttccacgat ggtgtagtcc tcgttgtggg aggtgatgtc caacttgatg
     5281 ttgacgttgt aggcgccggg cagctgcacg ggcttcttgg ccttgtaggt ggtcttgacc
     5341 tcagcgtcgt agtggccgcc gtccttcagc ttcagcctct gcttgatctc gcccttcagg
     5401 gcgccgtcct cggggtacat ccgctcggag gaggcctccc agcccatggt cttcttctgc
     5461 attacggggc cgtcggaggg gaagttggtg ccgcgcagct tcaccttgta gatgaactcg
     5521 ccgtcctgca gggaggagtc ctgggtcacg gtcaccacgc cgccgtcctc gaagttcatc
     5581 acgcgctccc acttgaagcc ctcggggaag gacagcttca agtagtcggg aatgtcggcg
     5641 gggtgcttca cgtaggcctt ggagccgtac atgaactgag gggacaggat gtcccaggcg
     5701 aagggcaggg ggccaccctt ggtcaccttc agcttggcgg tctgggtgcc ctcgtagggg
     5761 cggccctcgc cctcgccctc gatctcgaac tcgtggccgt tcacggagcc ctccatgtgc
     5821 accttgaagc gcatgaactc cttgatgatg gccatgttat cctcctcgcc cttgctcacc
     5881 atggtggcga ctcgacgtcg aaaggcccgg agatgaggaa gaggagaaca gcgcggcaga
     5941 cgtgcgcttt tgaagcgtgc agaatgccgg gcctccggag gaccttcggg cgcccgcccc
     6001 gcccctgagc ccgcccctga gcccgccccc ggacccaccc cttcccagcc tctgagccca
     6061 gaaagcgaag gagcaaagct gctattggcc gctgccccaa aggcctaccc gcttccattg
     6121 ctcagcggtg ctgtccatct gcacgagact agtgagacgt gctacttcca tttgtcacgt
     6181 cctgcacgac gcgagctgcg gggcgggggg gaacttcctg actaggggag gagtagaagg
     6241 tggcgcgaag gggccaccaa agaacggagc cggttggcgc ctaccggtgg atgtggaatg
     6301 tgtgcgaggc cagaggccac ttgtgtagcg ccaagtgccc agcggggctg ctaaagcgca
     6361 tgctccagac tgccttggga aaagcgcctc ccctacccgg tagactcgac gcctacccgc
     6421 ttccattgct cagcggtgct gtccatctgc acgagactag tgagacgtgc tacttccatt
     6481 tgtcacgtcc tgcacgacgc gagctgcggg gcggggggga acttcctgac taggggagga
     6541 gtagaaggtg gcgcgaaggg gccaccaaag aacggagccg gttggcgcct accggtggat
     6601 gtggaatgtg tgcgaggcca gaggccactt gtgtagcgcc aagtgcccag cggggctgct
     6661 aaagcgcatg ctccagactg ccttgggaaa agcgcctccc ctacccggta gactcgacgc
     6721 ctacccgctt ccattgctca gcggtgctgt ccatctgcac gagactagtg agacgtgcta
     6781 cttccatttg tcacgtcctg cacgacgcga gctgcggggc gggggggaac ttcctgacta
     6841 ggggaggagt agaaggtggc gcgaaggggc caccaaagaa cggagccggt tggcgcctac
     6901 cggtggatgt ggaatgtgtg cgaggccaga ggccacttgt gtagcgccaa gtgcccagcg
     6961 gggctgctaa agcgcatgct ccagactgcc ttgggaaaag cgcctcccct acccggtaga
     7021 ctcgacgcct acccgcttcc attgctcagc ggtgctgtcc atctgcacga gactagtgag
     7081 acgtgctact tccatttgtc acgtcctgca cgacgcgagc tgcggggcgg gggggaactt
     7141 cctgactagg ggaggagtag aaggtggcgc gaaggggcca ccaaagaacg gagccggttg
     7201 gcgcctaccg gtggatgtgg aatgtgtgcg aggccagagg ccacttgtgt agcgccaagt
     7261 gcccagcggg gctgctaaag cgcatgctcc agactgcctt gggaaaagcg cctcccctac
     7321 ccggtagact cgacgcctac ccgcttccat tgctcagcgg tgctgtccat ctgcacgaga
     7381 ctagtgagac gtgctacttc catttgtcac gtcctgcacg acgcgagctg cggggcgggg
     7441 gggaacttcc tgactagggg aggagtagaa ggtggcgcga aggggccacc aaagaacgga
     7501 gccggttggc gcctaccggt ggatgtggaa tgtgtgcgag gccagaggcc acttgtgtag
     7561 cgccaagtgc ccagcggggc tgctaaagcg catgctccag actgccttgg gaaaagcgcc
     7621 tcccctaccc ggtagactcg agttacgcgt aactcgagct ttggggcagc ggccaatagc
     7681 agctttgctc cttcgctttc tgggctcaga ggctgggaag gggtgggtcc gggggcgggc
     7741 tcaggggcgg gctcaggggc ggggcgggcg cccgaaggtc ctccggaggc ccggcattct
     7801 gcacgcttca aaagcgcacg tctgccgcgc tgttctcctc ttcctcatct ccgggccttt
     7861 cgacgtcgag tcgccaccat ggtgagcaag ggcgaggagc tgttcaccgg ggtggtgccc
     7921 atcctggtcg agctggacgg cgacgtaaac ggccacaagt tcagcgtgtc cggcgagggc
     7981 gagggcgatg ccacctacgg caagctgacc ctgaagttca tctgcaccac cggcaagctg
     8041 cccgtgccct ggcccaccct cgtgaccacc ttcggctacg gcctgatgtg cttcgcccgc
     8101 taccccgacc acatgaagca gcacgacttc ttcaagtccg ccatgcccga aggctacgtc
     8161 caggagcgca ccatcttctt caaggacgac ggcaactaca agacccgcgc cgaggtgaag
     8221 ttcgagggcg acaccctggt gaaccgcatc gagctgaagg gcatcgactt caaggaggac
     8281 ggcaacatcc tggggcacaa gctggagtac aactacaaca gccacaacgt ctatatcatg
     8341 gccgacaagc agaagaacgg catcaaggtg aacttcaaga tccgccacaa catcgaggac
     8401 ggcagcgtgc agctcgccga ccactaccag cagaacaccc ccatcggcga cggccccgtg
     8461 ctgctgcccg acaaccacta cctgagctac cagtccgccc tgagcaaaga ccccaacgag
     8521 aagcgcgatc acatggtcct gctggagttc gtgaccgccg ccgggatcac tctcggcatg
     8581 gacgagctgt acaaggtcga gatgaatccc agtatgaagc agaaacaaga agaaatcaaa
     8641 gagaatataa agaatagttc tgtcccaaga agaactctga agatgattca gccttctgca
     8701 tctggatctc ttgttggaag agaaaatgag ctgtccgcag gcttgtccaa aaggaaacat
     8761 cggaatgacc acttaacatc tacaacttcc agccctgggg ttattgtccc agaatctagt
     8821 gaaaataaaa atcttggagg agtcacccag gagtcatttg atcttatgat taaagaaaat
     8881 ccatcctctc agtattggaa ggaagtggca gaaaaacgga gaaaggcgct gtaagtcgag
     8941 ctgtgccttc tagttgccag ccatctgttg tttgcccctc ccccgtgcct tccttgaccc
     9001 tggaaggtgc cactcccact gtcctttcct aataaaatga ggaaattgca tcgcattgtc
     9061 tgagtaggtg tcattctatt ctggggggtg gggtggggca ggacagcaag ggggaggatt
     9121 gggaagacaa tagcaggcat gctggggatg cggtgggctc tatggtcgag c
//
