Features (pLannotate 1.2.2; 20 found; start..end, strand, type, name):
     17..121     +  promoter       AmpR promoter: bla
    122..982     +  CDS            AmpR: β-lactamase; bla; confers resistance to ampicillin, carbenicillin, and related antibiotics
   1153..1741    +  rep_origin     ori: high-copy-number ColE1/pMB1/pBR322/pUC origin of replication
   2252..2307    -  polyA_signal   β-globin poly(A) signal: rabbit β-globin polyadenylation signal (Gil and Proudfoot, 1987)
   2378..2500    -  CDS            HBB: HBB_COLGU - Experimental evidence at transcript level: Swiss-Prot protein existence level 2. Involved in oxygen transport from the lung to the various peripheral tissues. From Colobus guereza (Mantled guereza) (Eastern black-and-white colobus monkey).
   2504..3076    -  intron         β-globin intron: intron from rabbit β-globin gene
   3102..4127    -  CDS            HygR: aminoglycoside phosphotransferase from E. coli; aph(4)-Ia; confers resistance to hygromycin
   4144..4643    -  promoter       PGK promoter: mouse phosphoglycerate kinase 1 promoter
   4655..4879    -  polyA_signal   bGH poly(A) signal: bovine growth hormone polyadenylation signal
   4853..5161    -  CDS            CDT1 (fragment): CDT1_HUMAN - Experimental evidence at protein level: Swiss-Prot protein existence level 1. Required for both DNA replication and mitosis (PubMed:11125146, PubMed:22581055, PubMed:21856198, PubMed:14993212, PubMed:26842564). DNA replication licensing factor, required for pre- replication complex assembly. Cooperates with CDC6 and the origin recognition complex (ORC) during G1 phase of the cell cycle to promote the loading of the mini-chromosome maintenance (MCM) complex onto DNA to generate pre-replication complexes (pre-RC)(PubMed:14672932). Required also for mitosis by promoting stable kineto
   5177..5884    -  CDS            mCherry: mCherry is a basic (constitutively fluorescent) red fluorescent protein published in 2004, derived from Discosoma sp.. It is reported to be a very rapidly-maturing monomer with low acid sensitivity.
   5901..6400    -  promoter       PGK promoter: mouse phosphoglycerate kinase 1 promoter
   6413..6708    -  promoter       PGK promoter (fragment): mouse phosphoglycerate kinase 1 promoter
   6721..7016    -  promoter       PGK promoter (fragment): mouse phosphoglycerate kinase 1 promoter
   7029..7324    -  promoter       PGK promoter (fragment): mouse phosphoglycerate kinase 1 promoter
   7337..7632    -  promoter       PGK promoter (fragment): mouse phosphoglycerate kinase 1 promoter
   7661..7864    +  promoter       PGK promoter (fragment): mouse phosphoglycerate kinase 1 promoter
   7881..8597    +  CDS            Citrine: Citrine is a basic (constitutively fluorescent) yellow fluorescent protein published in 2001, derived from Aequorea victoria. It has moderate acid sensitivity.
   8604..8933    +  CDS            GMNN (fragment): GEMI_HUMAN - Experimental evidence at protein level: Swiss-Prot protein existence level 1. Inhibits DNA replication by preventing the incorporation of MCM complex into pre-replication complex (pre-RC) (PubMed:9635433, PubMed:14993212, PubMed:20129055, PubMed:24064211). It is degraded during the mitotic phase of the cell cycle (PubMed:9635433, PubMed:14993212, PubMed:24064211). Its destruction at the metaphase- anaphase transition permits replication in the succeeding cell cycle (PubMed:9635433, PubMed:14993212, PubMed:24064211). Inhibits histone acetyltransferase activity of KAT7/HBO1 in a CDT
   8943..9167    +  polyA_signal   bGH poly(A) signal: bovine growth hormone polyadenylation signal
>Addgene plasmid #62451 | ES-FUCCI | addgene full sequence | sequence record 236315 | Addgene NGS Result
AATTCGGGGAAATGTGCGCGGAACCCCTATTTGTTTATTTTTCTAAATACATTCAAATATGTATCCGCTC
ATGAGACAATAACCCTGATAAATGCTTCAATAATATTGAAAAAGGAAGAGTATGAGTATTCAACATTTCC
GTGTCGCCCTTATTCCCTTTTTTGCGGCATTTTGCCTTCCTGTTTTTGCTCACCCAGAAACGCTGGTGAA
AGTAAAAGATGCTGAAGATCAGTTGGGTGCACGAGTGGGTTACATCGAACTGGATCTCAACAGCGGTAAG
ATCCTTGAGAGTTTTCGCCCCGAAGAACGTTTTCCAATGATGAGCACTTTTAAAGTTCTGCTATGTGGCG
CGGTATTATCCCGTATTGACGCCGGGCAAGAGCAACTCGGTCGCCGCATACACTATTCTCAGAATGACTT
GGTTGAGTACTCACCAGTCACAGAAAAGCATCTTACGGATGGCATGACAGTAAGAGAATTATGCAGTGCT
GCCATAACCATGAGTGATAACACTGCGGCCAACTTACTTCTGACAACGATCGGAGGACCGAAGGAGCTAA
CCGCTTTTTTGCACAACATGGGGGATCATGTAACTCGCCTTGATCGTTGGGAACCGGAGCTGAATGAAGC
CATACCAAACGACGAGCGTGACACCACGATGCCTGTAGCAATGGCAACAACGTTGCGCAAACTATTAACT
GGCGAACTACTTACTCTAGCTTCCCGGCAACAATTAATAGACTGGATGGAGGCGGATAAAGTTGCAGGAC
CACTTCTGCGCTCGGCCCTTCCGGCTGGCTGGTTTATTGCTGATAAATCTGGAGCCGGTGAGCGTGGGTC
TCGCGGTATCATTGCAGCACTGGGGCCAGATGGTAAGCCCTCCCGTATCGTAGTTATCTACACGACGGGG
AGTCAGGCAACTATGGATGAACGAAATAGACAGATCGCTGAGATAGGTGCCTCACTGATTAAGCATTGGT
AACTGTCAGACCAAGTTTACTCATATATACTTTAGATTGATTTAAAACTTCATTTTTAATTTAAAAGGAT
CTAGGTGAAGATCCTTTTTGATAATCTCATGACCAAAATCCCTTAACGTGAGTTTTCGTTCCACTGAGCG
TCAGACCCCGTAGAAAAGATCAAAGGATCTTCTTGAGATCCTTTTTTTCTGCGCGTAATCTGCTGCTTGC
AAACAAAAAAACCACCGCTACCAGCGGTGGTTTGTTTGCCGGATCAAGAGCTACCAACTCTTTTTCCGAA
GGTAACTGGCTTCAGCAGAGCGCAGATACCAAATACTGTTCTTCTAGTGTAGCCGTAGTTAGGCCACCAC
TTCAAGAACTCTGTAGCACCGCCTACATACCTCGCTCTGCTAATCCTGTTACCAGTGGCTGCTGCCAGTG
GCGATAAGTCGTGTCTTACCGGGTTGGACTCAAGACGATAGTTACCGGATAAGGCGCAGCGGTCGGGCTG
AACGGGGGGTTCGTGCACACAGCCCAGCTTGGAGCGAACGACCTACACCGAACTGAGATACCTACAGCGT
GAGCTATGAGAAAGCGCCACGCTTCCCGAAGGGAGAAAGGCGGACAGGTATCCGGTAAGCGGCAGGGTCG
GAACAGGAGAGCGCACGAGGGAGCTTCCAGGGGGAAACGCCTGGTATCTTTATAGTCCTGTCGGGTTTCG
CCACCTCTGACTTGAGCGTCGATTTTTGTGATGCTCGTCAGGGGGGCGGAGCCTATGGAAAAACGCCAGC
AACGCGGCCTTTTTACGGTTCCTGGCCTTTTGCTGGCCTTTTGCTCACATGTTCTTTCCTGCGTTATCCC
CTGATTCTGTGGATAACCGTATTACCGCCTTTGAGTGAGCTGATACCGCTCGCCGCAGCCGAACGACCGA
GCGCAGCGAGTCAGTGAGCCATGAGTCGACGCAGTCGAGTTCATAAGAGAAGAGGGACAGCTATGACTGG
GAGTAGTCAGGAGAGGAGGAAAAATCTGGCTAGTAAAACATGTAAGGAAAATTTTAGGGATGTTAAAGAA
AAAAATAACACAAAACAAAATATAAAAAAAATCTAACCTCAAGTCAAGGCTTTTCTATGGAATAAGGAAT
GGACAGCAGGGGGCTGTTTCATATACTGATGACCTCTTTATAGCCAACCTTTGTTCATGGCAGCCAGCAT
ATGGGCATATGTTGCCAAACTCTAAACCAAATACTCATTCTGATGTTTTAAATGATTTGCCCTCCCATAT
GTCCTTCCGAGTGAGAGACACAAAAAATTCCAACACACTATTGCAATGAAAATAAATTTCCTTTATTAGC
CAGAAGTCAGATGCTCAAGGGGCTTCATGATGTCCCCATAATTTTTGGCAGAGGGAAAAAGATCTCAGTG
GTATTTGTGAGCCAGGGCATTGGCCACACCAGCCACCACCTTCTGATAGGCAGCCTGCACCTGAGGAGTG
AATTCTTTGCCAAAATGATGAGACAGCACAACAACCAGCACGTTGCCCAGGAGCTGTAGGAAAGAGAAGA
AGGCATGAACATGGTTAGCAGAGGGGCCCGGTTTGGACTCAGAGTATTTTATCCTCATCTCAAACAGTGT
ATATCATTGTAACCATAAAGAGAAAGGCAGGATGATGACCAGGGTGTAGTTGTTTCTACCAATAAGAATA
TTTCCACGCCAGCCAGAATTTATATGCAGAAATATTCTACCTTATCATTTAATTATAACAATTGTTCTCT
AAAACTGTGCTGAAGTACAATATAATATACCCTGATTGCCTTGAAAAAAAAGAGATTAGAGAAAGTACTT
ACAATCTGACAAATAAACAAAAGTGAATTTAAAAATTCGTTACAAATGCAAGCTAAAGTTTAACGAAAAA
GTTACAGAAAATGAAAAGAAAATAAGAGGAGACAATGGTTGTCAACAGAGTAGAAAGTGAAAGAAACAAA
ATTATCATGAGGGTCCATGGTGATACAAGGGACATCTTCCCATTCTAAACAACACCCTGAAAACTTTGCC
CCCTCCATATAACATGAATTTTACAATAGCGAAAAAGAAAGAACAATCAAGGGTCCCCAAACTCACCCTG
AAGTTCTCAGTCTAGCTCGACCTATTCCTTTGCCCTCGGACGAGTGCTGGGGCGTCGGTTTCCACTATCG
GCGAGTACTTCTACACAGCCATCGGTCCAGACGGCCGCGCTTCTGCGGGCGATTTGTGTACGCCCGACAG
TCCCGGCTCCGGATCGGACGATTGCGTCGCATCGACCCTGCGCCCAAGCTGCATCATCGAAATTGCCGTC
AACCAAGCTCTGATAGAGTTGGTCAAGACCAATGCGGAGCATATACGCCCGGAGCCGCGGCGATCCTGCA
AGCTCCGGATGCCTCCGCTCGAAGTAGCGCGTCTGCTGCTCCATACAAGCCAACCACGGCCTCCAGAAGA
AGATGTTGGCGACCTCGTATTGGGAATCCCCGAACATCGCCTCGCTCCAGTCAATGACCGCTGTTATGCG
GCCATTGTCCGTCAGGACATTGTTGGAGCCGAAATCCGCGTGCACGAGGTGCCGGACTTCGGGGCAGTCC
TCGGCCCAAAGCATCAGCTCATCGAGAGCCTGCGCGACGGACGCACTGACGGTGTCGTCCATCACAGTTT
GCCAGTGATACACATGGGGATCAGCAATCGCGCATATGAAATCACGCCATGTAGTGTATTGACCGATTCC
TTGCGGTCCGAATGGGCCGAACCCGCTCGTCTGGCTAAGATCGGCCGCAGCGATCGCATCCATGGCCTCC
GCGACCGGCTGCAGAACAGCGGGCAGTTCGGTTTCAGGCAGGTCTTGCAACGTGACACCCTGTGCACGGC
GGGAGATGCAATAGGTCAGGCTCTCGCTGAATTCCCCAATGTCAAGCACTTCCGGAATCGGGAGCGCGGC
CGATGCAAAGTGCCGATAAACATAACGATCTTTGTAGAAACCATCGGCGCAGCTATTTACCCGCAGGACA
TATCCACGCCCTCCTACATCGAAGCTGAAAGCACGAGATTCTTCGCCCTCCGAGAGCTGCATCAGGTCGG
AGACGCTGTCGAACTTTTCGATCAGAAACTTCTCGACAGACGTCGCGGTGAGTTCAGGCTTTTTCATGGT
GGCGACTCGACGTCGAAAGGCCCGGAGATGAGGAAGAGGAGAACAGCGCGGCAGACGTGCGCTTTTGAAG
CGTGCAGAATGCCGGGCCTCCGGAGGACCTTCGGGCGCCCGCCCCGCCCCTGAGCCCGCCCCTGAGCCCG
CCCCCGGACCCACCCCTTCCCAGCCTCTGAGCCCAGAAAGCGAAGGAGCAAAGCTGCTATTGGCCGCTGC
CCCAAAGGCCTACCCGCTTCCATTGCTCAGCGGTGCTGTCCATCTGCACGAGACTAGTGAGACGTGCTAC
TTCCATTTGTCACGTCCTGCACGACGCGAGCTGCGGGGCGGGGGGGAACTTCCTGACTAGGGGAGGAGTA
GAAGGTGGCGCGAAGGGGCCACCAAAGAACGGAGCCGGTTGGCGCCTACCGGTGGATGTGGAATGTGTGC
GAGGCCAGAGGCCACTTGTGTAGCGCCAAGTGCCCAGCGGGGCTGCTAAAGCGCATGCTCCAGACTGCCT
TGGGAAAAGCGCCTCCCCTACCCGGTAGACTCGACCATAGAGCCCACCGCATCCCCAGCATGCCTGCTAT
TGTCTTCCCAATCCTCCCCCTTGCTGTCCTGCCCCACCCCACCCCCCAGAATAGAATGACACCTACTCAG
ACAATGCGATGCAATTTCCTCATTTTATTAGGAAAGGACAGTGGGAGTGGCACCTTCCAGGGTCAAGGAA
GGCACGGGGGAGGGGCAAACAACAGATGGCTGGCAACTAGAAGGCACAGCTCGACTTAGATGGTGTCCTG
GTCCTGCGCGGATGTCAGGTGGGGCGGCTGACCTGCTGCCGGGGTGGATTTCTTTATCTTCTGGCCCGGA
GAAGGGCAGGCTGGGATGTCTGGGGCCTCGGGGGTACTGGGGCTGGAAACCTCGTCCACCGACAGCCGCA
GTCTCCTGCGGGCCGGTGGCCTGGCCTGGTCGCGTCCGGGGGCGGCGGGCGGGCGGGCGCGCTTGCGGCT
GCCACTGGTAGCGGAGGCCGGGGCGCGGAGTGCGGGCCTGGCGGGGCTGGGCTCGACATCTGTAGACTTG
TACAGCTCGTCCATGCCGCCGGTGGAGTGGCGGCCCTCGGCGCGTTCGTACTGTTCCACGATGGTGTAGT
CCTCGTTGTGGGAGGTGATGTCCAACTTGATGTTGACGTTGTAGGCGCCGGGCAGCTGCACGGGCTTCTT
GGCCTTGTAGGTGGTCTTGACCTCAGCGTCGTAGTGGCCGCCGTCCTTCAGCTTCAGCCTCTGCTTGATC
TCGCCCTTCAGGGCGCCGTCCTCGGGGTACATCCGCTCGGAGGAGGCCTCCCAGCCCATGGTCTTCTTCT
GCATTACGGGGCCGTCGGAGGGGAAGTTGGTGCCGCGCAGCTTCACCTTGTAGATGAACTCGCCGTCCTG
CAGGGAGGAGTCCTGGGTCACGGTCACCACGCCGCCGTCCTCGAAGTTCATCACGCGCTCCCACTTGAAG
CCCTCGGGGAAGGACAGCTTCAAGTAGTCGGGAATGTCGGCGGGGTGCTTCACGTAGGCCTTGGAGCCGT
ACATGAACTGAGGGGACAGGATGTCCCAGGCGAAGGGCAGGGGGCCACCCTTGGTCACCTTCAGCTTGGC
GGTCTGGGTGCCCTCGTAGGGGCGGCCCTCGCCCTCGCCCTCGATCTCGAACTCGTGGCCGTTCACGGAG
CCCTCCATGTGCACCTTGAAGCGCATGAACTCCTTGATGATGGCCATGTTATCCTCCTCGCCCTTGCTCA
CCATGGTGGCGACTCGACGTCGAAAGGCCCGGAGATGAGGAAGAGGAGAACAGCGCGGCAGACGTGCGCT
TTTGAAGCGTGCAGAATGCCGGGCCTCCGGAGGACCTTCGGGCGCCCGCCCCGCCCCTGAGCCCGCCCCT
GAGCCCGCCCCCGGACCCACCCCTTCCCAGCCTCTGAGCCCAGAAAGCGAAGGAGCAAAGCTGCTATTGG
CCGCTGCCCCAAAGGCCTACCCGCTTCCATTGCTCAGCGGTGCTGTCCATCTGCACGAGACTAGTGAGAC
GTGCTACTTCCATTTGTCACGTCCTGCACGACGCGAGCTGCGGGGCGGGGGGGAACTTCCTGACTAGGGG
AGGAGTAGAAGGTGGCGCGAAGGGGCCACCAAAGAACGGAGCCGGTTGGCGCCTACCGGTGGATGTGGAA
TGTGTGCGAGGCCAGAGGCCACTTGTGTAGCGCCAAGTGCCCAGCGGGGCTGCTAAAGCGCATGCTCCAG
ACTGCCTTGGGAAAAGCGCCTCCCCTACCCGGTAGACTCGACGCCTACCCGCTTCCATTGCTCAGCGGTG
CTGTCCATCTGCACGAGACTAGTGAGACGTGCTACTTCCATTTGTCACGTCCTGCACGACGCGAGCTGCG
GGGCGGGGGGGAACTTCCTGACTAGGGGAGGAGTAGAAGGTGGCGCGAAGGGGCCACCAAAGAACGGAGC
CGGTTGGCGCCTACCGGTGGATGTGGAATGTGTGCGAGGCCAGAGGCCACTTGTGTAGCGCCAAGTGCCC
AGCGGGGCTGCTAAAGCGCATGCTCCAGACTGCCTTGGGAAAAGCGCCTCCCCTACCCGGTAGACTCGAC
GCCTACCCGCTTCCATTGCTCAGCGGTGCTGTCCATCTGCACGAGACTAGTGAGACGTGCTACTTCCATT
TGTCACGTCCTGCACGACGCGAGCTGCGGGGCGGGGGGGAACTTCCTGACTAGGGGAGGAGTAGAAGGTG
GCGCGAAGGGGCCACCAAAGAACGGAGCCGGTTGGCGCCTACCGGTGGATGTGGAATGTGTGCGAGGCCA
GAGGCCACTTGTGTAGCGCCAAGTGCCCAGCGGGGCTGCTAAAGCGCATGCTCCAGACTGCCTTGGGAAA
AGCGCCTCCCCTACCCGGTAGACTCGACGCCTACCCGCTTCCATTGCTCAGCGGTGCTGTCCATCTGCAC
GAGACTAGTGAGACGTGCTACTTCCATTTGTCACGTCCTGCACGACGCGAGCTGCGGGGCGGGGGGGAAC
TTCCTGACTAGGGGAGGAGTAGAAGGTGGCGCGAAGGGGCCACCAAAGAACGGAGCCGGTTGGCGCCTAC
CGGTGGATGTGGAATGTGTGCGAGGCCAGAGGCCACTTGTGTAGCGCCAAGTGCCCAGCGGGGCTGCTAA
AGCGCATGCTCCAGACTGCCTTGGGAAAAGCGCCTCCCCTACCCGGTAGACTCGACGCCTACCCGCTTCC
ATTGCTCAGCGGTGCTGTCCATCTGCACGAGACTAGTGAGACGTGCTACTTCCATTTGTCACGTCCTGCA
CGACGCGAGCTGCGGGGCGGGGGGGAACTTCCTGACTAGGGGAGGAGTAGAAGGTGGCGCGAAGGGGCCA
CCAAAGAACGGAGCCGGTTGGCGCCTACCGGTGGATGTGGAATGTGTGCGAGGCCAGAGGCCACTTGTGT
AGCGCCAAGTGCCCAGCGGGGCTGCTAAAGCGCATGCTCCAGACTGCCTTGGGAAAAGCGCCTCCCCTAC
CCGGTAGACTCGAGTTACGCGTAACTCGAGCTTTGGGGCAGCGGCCAATAGCAGCTTTGCTCCTTCGCTT
TCTGGGCTCAGAGGCTGGGAAGGGGTGGGTCCGGGGGCGGGCTCAGGGGCGGGCTCAGGGGCGGGGCGGG
CGCCCGAAGGTCCTCCGGAGGCCCGGCATTCTGCACGCTTCAAAAGCGCACGTCTGCCGCGCTGTTCTCC
TCTTCCTCATCTCCGGGCCTTTCGACGTCGAGTCGCCACCATGGTGAGCAAGGGCGAGGAGCTGTTCACC
GGGGTGGTGCCCATCCTGGTCGAGCTGGACGGCGACGTAAACGGCCACAAGTTCAGCGTGTCCGGCGAGG
GCGAGGGCGATGCCACCTACGGCAAGCTGACCCTGAAGTTCATCTGCACCACCGGCAAGCTGCCCGTGCC
CTGGCCCACCCTCGTGACCACCTTCGGCTACGGCCTGATGTGCTTCGCCCGCTACCCCGACCACATGAAG
CAGCACGACTTCTTCAAGTCCGCCATGCCCGAAGGCTACGTCCAGGAGCGCACCATCTTCTTCAAGGACG
ACGGCAACTACAAGACCCGCGCCGAGGTGAAGTTCGAGGGCGACACCCTGGTGAACCGCATCGAGCTGAA
GGGCATCGACTTCAAGGAGGACGGCAACATCCTGGGGCACAAGCTGGAGTACAACTACAACAGCCACAAC
GTCTATATCATGGCCGACAAGCAGAAGAACGGCATCAAGGTGAACTTCAAGATCCGCCACAACATCGAGG
ACGGCAGCGTGCAGCTCGCCGACCACTACCAGCAGAACACCCCCATCGGCGACGGCCCCGTGCTGCTGCC
CGACAACCACTACCTGAGCTACCAGTCCGCCCTGAGCAAAGACCCCAACGAGAAGCGCGATCACATGGTC
CTGCTGGAGTTCGTGACCGCCGCCGGGATCACTCTCGGCATGGACGAGCTGTACAAGGTCGAGATGAATC
CCAGTATGAAGCAGAAACAAGAAGAAATCAAAGAGAATATAAAGAATAGTTCTGTCCCAAGAAGAACTCT
GAAGATGATTCAGCCTTCTGCATCTGGATCTCTTGTTGGAAGAGAAAATGAGCTGTCCGCAGGCTTGTCC
AAAAGGAAACATCGGAATGACCACTTAACATCTACAACTTCCAGCCCTGGGGTTATTGTCCCAGAATCTA
GTGAAAATAAAAATCTTGGAGGAGTCACCCAGGAGTCATTTGATCTTATGATTAAAGAAAATCCATCCTC
TCAGTATTGGAAGGAAGTGGCAGAAAAACGGAGAAAGGCGCTGTAAGTCGAGCTGTGCCTTCTAGTTGCC
AGCCATCTGTTGTTTGCCCCTCCCCCGTGCCTTCCTTGACCCTGGAAGGTGCCACTCCCACTGTCCTTTC
CTAATAAAATGAGGAAATTGCATCGCATTGTCTGAGTAGGTGTCATTCTATTCTGGGGGGTGGGGTGGGG
CAGGACAGCAAGGGGGAGGATTGGGAAGACAATAGCAGGCATGCTGGGGATGCGGTGGGCTCTATGGTCG
AGC
