>Addgene plasmid #62451 | ES-FUCCI | addgene partial sequence | sequence record 104826 | EGFP-C 5'-CATGGTCCTGCTGGAGTTCGTG-3'
CAAGAAGAAATCAAAGAGAATATAAAGAATAGTTCTGTCCCAAGAAGAACTCTGAAGATGATTCAGCCTT
CTGCATCTGGATCTCTTGTTGGAAGAGAAAATGAGCTGTCCGCAGGCTTGTCCAAAAGGAAACATCGGAA
TGACCACTTAACATCTACAACTTCCAGCCCTGGGGTTATTGTCCCAGAATCTAGTGAAAATAAAAATCTT
GGAGGAGTCACCCAGGAGTCATTTGATCTTATGATTAAAGAAAATCCATCCTCTCAGTATTGGAAGGAAG
TGGCAGAAAAACGGAGAAAGGCGCTGTAAGTCGAGCTGTGCCTTCTAGTTGCCAGCCATCTGTTGTTTGC
CCCTCCCCCGTGCCTTCCTTGACCCTGGAAGGTGCCACTCCCACTGTCCTTTCCTAATAAAATGAGGAAA
TTGCATCGCATTGTCTGAGTAGGTGTCATTCTATTCTGGGGGGTGGGGTGGGGCAGGACAGCAAGGGGGA
GGATTGGGAAGACAATAGCAGGCATGCTGGGGATGCGGTGGGCTCTATGGTCGAGCAATTCGGGGAAATG
TGCGCGGAACCCCTATTTGTTTATTTTTCTAAATACATTCAAATATGTATCCGCTCATGAGACAATAACC
CTGATAAATGCTTCAATAATATTG
