>Addgene plasmid #62451 | ES-FUCCI | addgene partial sequence | sequence record 104829 | EGFP-N 5'-CGTCGCCGTCCAGCTCGACCAG-3'
ATGGTGGCGACTCGACGTCGAAAGGCCCGGAGATGAGGAAGAGGAGAACAGCGCGGCAGACGTGCGCTTT
TGAAGCGTGCAGAATGCCGGGCCTCCGGAGGACCTTCGGGCGCCCGCCCCGCCCCTGAGCCCGCCCCTGA
GCCCGCCCCCGGACCCACCCCTTCCCAGCCTCTGAGCCCAGAAAGCGAAGGAGCAAAGCTGCTATTGGCC
GCTGCCCCAAAGCTCGAGTTACGCGTAACTCGAGTCTACCGGGTAGGGGAGGCGCTTTTCCCAAGGCAGT
CTGGAGCATGCGCTTTAGCAGCCCCGCTGGGCACTTGGCGCTACACAAGTGGCCTCTGGCCTCGCACACA
TTCCACATCCACCGGTAGGCGCCAACCGGCTCCGTTCTTTGGTGGCCCCTTCGCGCCACCTTCTACTCCT
CCCCTAGTCAGGAAGTTCCCCCCCGCCCCGCAGCTCGCGTCGTGCAGGACGTGACAAATGGAAGTAGCAC
GTCTCACTAGTCTCGTGCAGATGGACAGCACCGCTGAGCAATGGAAGCGGGTAGGCGTCGAGTCTACCGG
GTAGGGGAGGCGCTTTTCCCAAGGCAGTCTGGAGCATGCGCTTTAGCAGCCCCGCTGGGCACTTGGCGCT
ACACAAGTGGCCTCTGGCCTCGCACACATTCCACATCCACCGGTAGGCGCCAACCGGCTCCGTTC
