>Addgene plasmid #62451 | ES-FUCCI | addgene partial sequence | sequence record 106089 | Hygro-F 5'-gacggcaatttcgatgatg-3'
ACTGTCGGGCGTACACAAATCGCCCGCAGAAGCGCGGCCGTCTGGACCGATGGCTGTGTAGAAGTACTCG
CCGATAGTGGAAACCGACGCCCCAGCACTCGTCCGAGGGCAAAGGAATAGGTCGAGCTAGACTGAGAACT
TCAGGGTGAGTTTGGGGACCCTTGATTGTTCTTTCTTTTTCGCTATTGTAAAATTCATGTTATATGGAGG
GGGCAAAGTTTTCAGGGTGTTGTTTAGAATGGGAAGATGTCCCTTGTATCACCATGGACCCTCATGATAA
TTTTGTTTCTTTCACTTTCTACTCTGTTGACAACCATTGTCTCCTCTTATTTTCTTTTCATTTTCTGTAA
CTTTTTCGTTAAACTTTAGCTTGCATTTGTAACGAATTTTTAAATTCACTTTTGTTTATTTGTCAGATTG
TAAGTACTTTCTCTAATCTCTTTTTTTTCAAGGCAATCAGGGTATATTATATTGTACTTCAGCACAGTTT
TAGAGAACAATTGTTATAATTAAATGATAAGGTAGAATATTTCTGCATATAAATTCTGGCTGGCGTGGAA
ATATTCTTATTGGTAGAAACAACTACACCCTGGTCATCATCCTGCCTTTCTCTTTATGGTTACAATGATA
TACACTGTTTGAGATGAGGATAAAATACTCTGAGTCCAAACCGGGCCCCTCTGCTAACCATGTTCATGCC
TTCTTCT
