>Addgene plasmid #62451 | ES-FUCCI | addgene partial sequence | sequence record 106090 | Hygro-R 5'-tatccacgccctcctacatc-3'
GAGAGCTGCATCAGGTCGGAGACGCTGTCGAACTTTTCGATCAGAAACTTCTCGACAGACGTCGCGGTGA
GTTCAGGCTTTTTCATGGTGGCGACTCGACGTCGAAAGGCCCGGAGATGAGGAAGAGGAGAACAGCGCGG
CAGACGTGCGCTTTTGAAGCGTGCAGAATGCCGGGCCTCCGGAGGACCTTCGGGCGCCCGCCCCGCCCCT
GAGCCCGCCCCTGAGCCCGCCCCCGGACCCACCCCTTCCCAGCCTCTGAGCCCAGAAAGCGAAGGAGCAA
AGCTGCTATTGGCCGCTGCCCCAAAGGCCTACCCGCTTCCATTGCTCAGCGGTGCTGTCCATCTGCACGA
GACTAGTGAGACGTGCTACTTCCATTTGTCACGTCCTGCACGACGCGAGCTGCGGGGCGGGGGGGAACTT
CCTGACTAGGGGAGGAGTAGAAGGTGGCGCGAAGGGGCCACCAAAGAACGGAGCCGGTTGGCGCCTACCG
GTGGATGTGGAATGTGTGCGAGGCCAGAGGCCACTTGTGTAGCGCCAAGTGCCCAGCGGGGCTGCTAAAG
CGCATGCTCCAGACTGCCTTGGGAAAAGCGCCTCCCCTACCCGGTAGACTCGACCATAGAGCCCACCGCA
TCCCCAGCATGCCTGCTATTGTC
