>Addgene plasmid #62451 | ES-FUCCI | addgene partial sequence | sequence record 106880 | mCherry-R 5'-TTGGTCACCTTCAGCTTGG-3'
TCGATCTCGAACTCGTGGCCGTTCACGGAGCCCTCCATGTGCACCTTGAAGCGCATGAACTCCTTGATGA
TGGCCATGTTATCCTCCTCGCCCTTGCTCACCATGGTGGCGACTCGACGTCGAAAGGCCCGGAGATGAGG
AAGAGGAGAACAGCGCGGCAGACGTGCGCTTTTGAAGCGTGCAGAATGCCGGGCCTCCGGAGGACCTTCG
GGCGCCCGCCCCGCCCCTGAGCCCGCCCCTGAGCCCGCCCCCGGACCCACCCCTTCCCAGCCTCTGAGCC
CAGAAAGCGAAGGAGCAAAGCTGCTATTGGCCGCTGCCCCAAAGGCCTACCCGCTTCCATTGCTCAGCGG
TGCTGTCCATCTGCACGAGACTAGTGAGACGTGCTACTTCCATTTGTCACGTCCTGCACGACGCGAGCTG
CGGGGCGGGGGGGAACTTCCTGACTAGGGGAGGAGTAGAAGGTGGCGCGAAGGGGCCACCAAA
