>Addgene plasmid #62451 | ES-FUCCI | addgene partial sequence | sequence record 145600 | mCherry-F 5'-ccccgtaatgcagaagaaga-3'
CCCCGAGGACGGCGCCCTGAAGGGCGAGATCAAGCAGAGGCTGAAGCTGAAGGACGGCGGCCACTACGAC
GCTGAGGTCAAGACCACCTACAAGGCCAAGAAGCCCGTGCAGCTGCCCGGCGCCTACAACGTCAACATCA
AGTTGGACATCACCTCCCACAACGAGGACTACACCATCGTGGAACAGTACGAACGCGCCGAGGGCCGCCA
CTCCACCGGCGGCATGGACGAGCTGTACAAGTCTACAGATGTCGAGCCCAGCCCCGCCAGGCCCGCACTC
CGCGCCCCGGCCTCCGCTACCAGTGGCAGCCGCAAGCGCGCCCGCCCGCCCGCCGCCCCCGGACGCGACC
AGGCCAGGCCACCGGCCCGCAGGAGACTGCGGCTGTCGGTGGACGAGGTTTCCAGCCCCAGTACCCCCGA
GGCCCCAGACATCCCAGCCTGCCCTTCTCCGGGCCAGAAGATAAAGAAATCCACCCCGGCAGCAGGTCAG
CCGCCCCACCTGACATCCGCGCAGGACCAGGACACCATCTAAGTCGAGCTGTGCCTTCTAGTTGCCAGCC
ATCTGTTGTTTGCCCCTCCCCCGTGCCTTCCTTGACCCTGGAAGGTGCCACTCCCACTGTCCTTTCCTAA
TAAAATGAGGAAATTGCATCGCATTGTCTGAGTAGGTGTCATTCTATTCTGGGGGGTGGGGTGGGGCAGG
ACAGCAAGGGGGAGGATTGGGAAGACAATAGCAGGCATGCTGGGGATGCGGTGGGCTCTATGGTCGAGTC
TACCGGGTAGGGGAGGCGCTTTTCCCAAGG
